>Addgene plasmid #57430 | mEos2-Tropomyosin-N-14 | depositor partial sequence | sequence record 88564 | insert sequence
GCCAGCTAGTGACGTCAGATCCGCTAGCGCCACCATGGACGCCATCAAGAAGAAGATGCAGATGCTGAAG
CTCGACAAGGAGAACGCCTTGGATCGAGCTGAGCAGGCGGAGGCCGACAAGAAGGCGGCGGAAGACAGGA
GCAAGCAGCTGGAAGATGAGCTGGTGTCACTGCAAAAGAAACTCAAGGGCACCGAAGATGAACTGGACAA
ATACTCTGAGGCTCTCAAAGATGCCCAGGAGAAGCTGGAGCTGGCAGAGAAAAAGGCCACCGATGCTGAA
GCCGACGTAGCTTCTCTGAACAGACGCATCCAGCTGGTTGAGGAAGAGTTGGATCGTGCCCAGGAGCGTC
TGGCAACAGCTTTGCAGAAGCTGGAGGAAGCTGAGAAGGCAGCAGATGAGAGTGAGAGAGGCATGAAAGT
CATTGAGAGTCGAGCCCAAAAAGATGAAGAAAAAATGGAAATTCAGGAGATCCAACTGAAAGAGGCAAAG
CACATTGCTGAAGATGCCGACCGCAAATATGAAGAGGTGGCCCGTAAGCTGGTCATCATTGAGAGCGACC
TGGAACGTGCAGAGGAGCGGGCTGAGCTCTCAGAAGGCAAATGTGCCGAGCTTGAAGAAGAATTGAAAAC
TGTGACGAACAACTTGAAGTCACTGGAGGCTCAGGCTGAGAAGTACTCGCAGAAGGAAGACAGATATGAG
GAAGAGATCAAGGTCCTTTCCGACAAGCTGAAGGAGGCTGAGACTCGGGCTGAGTTTGCGGAGAGGTCAG
TAACTAAATTGGAGAAAAGCATTGATGACTTAGAAGACGAGCTGTACGCTCAGAAACTGAAGTACAAAGC
CATCAGCGAGGAGCTGGACCACGCTCTCAACGATATGACTTCCATATCCGGCGGTAGCGGCGGTAGCGGG
GATCCACCGGTCGCCACCATGAGTGCGATTAAGCCAGACATGAAGATCAAACTCCGTATGGAAGGCAACG
TAAACGGGCACCACTTTGTGATCGACGGAGATGGTACAGGCAAGCCTTTTGAGGGAAAACAGAGTATGGA
TCTTGAAGTCAAAGAGGGCGGACCTCTGCCTTTTGCCTTTGATATCCTGACCACTGCATTCCATTACGGC
AACAGGGTATTCGCCAAATATCCAGACAACATACAAGACTATTTTAAGCAGTCGTTTCCTAAGGGGTATT
CGTGGGAACGAAGCTTGACTTTCGAAGACGGGGGCATTTGCATTGCCAGAAACGACATAACAATGGAAGG
GGACACTTTCTATAATAAAGTTCGATTTTATGGTACCAACTTTCCCGCCAATGGTCCAGTTATGCAGAAG
AAGACGCTGAAATGGGAGCCCTCCACTGAGAAAATGTATGTGCGTGATGGAGTGCTGACGGGTGATATTC
ATATGGCTTTGTTGCTTGAAGGAAATGCCCATTACCGATGTGACTTCAGAACTACTTACAAAGCTAAGGA
GAAGGGTGTCAAGTTACCAGGCTACCACTTTGTGGACCACTGCATTGAGATTTTAAGCCATGACAAAGAT
TACAACAAGGTTAAGCTGTATGAGCATGCTGTTGCTCATTCTGGATTGCCTGACAATGCCAGACGATAAG
CGGCCGCGACTCTTAGATCATAATCAGCCATACCACATTGTAGAAGATTTGCC
