>Addgene plasmid #57430 | mEos2-Tropomyosin-N-14 | addgene partial sequence | sequence record 151727 | AllEos-R 5'-GTACCATCTCCGTCGATCAC-3'
CCTTCCATACGGAGTTTGATCTTCATGTCTGGCTTAATCGCACTCATGGTGGCGACCGGTGGATCCCCGC
TACCGCCGCTACCGCCGGATATGGAAGTCATATCGTTGAGAGCGTGGTCCAGCTCCTCGCTGATGGCTTT
GTACTTCAGTTTCTGAGCGTACAGCTCGTCTTCTAAGTCATCAATGCTTTTCTCCAATTTAGTTACTGAC
CTCTCCGCAAACTCAGCCCGAGTCTCAGCCTCCTTCAGCTTGTCGGAAAGGACCTTGATCTCTTCCTCAT
ATCTGTCTTCCTTCTGCGAGTACTTCTCAGCCTGAGCCTCCAGTGACTTCAAGTTGTTCGTCACAGTTTT
CAATTCTTCTTCAAGCTCGGCACATTTGCCTTCTGAGAGCTCAGCCCGCTCCTCTGCACGTTCCAGGTCG
CTCTCAATGATGACCAGCTTACGGGCCACCTCTTCATATTTGCGGTCGGCATCTTCAGCAATGTGCTTTG
CCTCTTTCAGTTGGATCTCCTGAATTTCCATTTTTTCTTCATCTTTTTGGGCTCGACTCTCAATGACTTT
CATGCCTCTCTCACTCTCATCTGCTGCCTTCTCAGCTTCCTCCAGCTTCTGCAAAGCTGTTGCCAGACGC
TCCTGGGCACGATCCAACTCTTCCTCAACCAGCTGGATGCGTCTGTTCAGAGAAGCTACGTCGGCTTCAG
CATCGGTGGCCTTTTTCTCTGCCAGCTCCAGCTTCTCCTGGGCATCTTTGAGAGCCTCAGAGTATTTGTC
CAGTTCATCTTCGGTGCCCTTGAGTTTCTTTTGCAGTGACACCAGCTCATCTTCCAGCTGCTTGCTCCTG
TCTTCCGCCGCCTTCTTGTCGGCCTCCGCC
