[The description below was written by a language model from this plasmid's Addgene catalogue record.]
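Description:
mEos2-Tropomyosin-N-14 is a mammalian expression plasmid built on the mEos2-N1 backbone (about 4.75 kb without the insert), an N1-style fusion vector in which a gene of interest is placed upstream of the fluorescent protein coding sequence. It is maintained in E. coli as a high-copy plasmid under kanamycin selection, and it carries a neomycin resistance marker that allows G418 selection of transfected mammalian cells. No feature table accompanies the record, so the origin of replication and the exact arrangement of the resistance cassette are not stated. The cloning method is recorded as unknown.

The payload is human tropomyosin (TPM1, alpha-tropomyosin) expressed from the CMV immediate-early promoter, with mEos2 fused to its C terminus. The listed 3′ sequencing primer suggests an SV40 polyadenylation signal downstream of the fusion. The "14" in the name probably refers to the length of the linker between tropomyosin and the fluorescent protein, but the record does not confirm this. mEos2 is a monomeric green-to-red photoconvertible fluorescent protein. The two recorded spectral pairs correspond to its native green state (excitation 505 nm, emission 516 nm) and its photoconverted red state (excitation 569 nm, emission 581 nm).

Because tropomyosin binds along actin filaments, the fusion is intended as a marker for actin localization in living or fixed mammalian cells. The photoconvertible tag makes it suitable for optical highlighting and tracking of selected filament populations. It is also suited to single-molecule localization super-resolution methods such as PALM, a common application of mEos2, although the record itself lists only the localization target and spectral properties.
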