Addgene plasmid #57430: mEos2-Tropomyosin-N-14
Purpose: Localization: Actin, Excitation: 505 / 569, Emission: 516 / 581
Depositing lab: Michael Davidson. Depositing organization: Florida State University, Tallahassee.
Backbone
  Vector backbone: mEos2-N1
  Backbone size w/o insert (bp): 4750
  Vector type: Mammalian Expression
  Selectable markers: Neomycin (select with G418)
Growth in bacteria
  Bacterial resistance: Kanamycin, 50 μg/mL
  Growth temperature: 37°C
  Growth strain: DH5alpha
  Copy number: High Copy
Gene/Insert
  Gene/Insert name: Tropomyosin (alt name: NM_001018005.1)
  Species: H. sapiens (human)
  Entrez Gene: TPM1 (a.k.a. C15orf13, CMD1Y, CMH3, HEL-S-265, HTM-alpha, LVNC9, TMSA)
  Promoter: CMV
  Tag / fusion protein: mEos2 (C terminal on backbone)
  Cloning method: Unknown
  Sequencing primers: 5′ CMV-F; 3′ SV40pA-R
Terms and licenses: Academic/Nonprofit Terms; Industry Terms
Depositor comments: . Excitation = 505 / 569; Emission = 516 / 581
How to cite: mEos2-Tropomyosin-N-14 was a gift from Michael Davidson (Addgene plasmid # 57430 ; http://n2t.net/addgene:57430 ; RRID:Addgene_57430)
